>Addgene plasmid #78654 | pCEPYa5neoTET | addgene partial sequence | sequence record 152755 | SV40pro-F2 5'-CCCCATGGCTGACTAATTTTT-3'
GCCTCTGAGCTATTCCAGAAGTAGTGAGGAGGCTTTTTTGGAGGTCGAGCCAATATGGGATCGGCCATTG
AACAAGATGGATTGCACGCAGGTTCTCCGGCCGCTTGGGTGGAGAGGCTATTCGGCTATGACTGGGCACA
ACAGACAATCGGCTGCTCTGATGCCGCCGTGTTCCGGCTGTCAGCGCAGGGGCGCCCGGTTCTTTTTGTC
AAGACCGACCTGTCCGGTGCCCTGAATGAACTCGAGTACTCCAAACCTAATCAATATACTTTCGCATACA
AATTAGGTCCCAGCGGCTCCAGTGTTGCATCACTTCATCCGCTAGCTCCCATTAAGGAGAGGTCCGACTA
TATCTTATGAGAAGAATACATCTTCCCCGACCGACATTTAGTCTGTGAACTGCATCCATATCAACAGAAG
ATCTGTTGACTTAGGACTTGGCTGCGTGGTTAGGACCATGTCCGTCAGCTTATTACCATACCCTTTGCAA
GGCCATCTCAAAGTTTCCCCTGAGACTTGGTACTGAACGGCTGTTGACCCCTTTCCCGCAATTTGACGGT
CTTGCCTTTTAAACCGATGCAATCTATTGGTTTAAAGACTAGCTACCAGGTGCATGCCTGATAACTTTTC
CCTGCAATTCATTATATTGCTAATTACAGGACGAGGCAGCGCGGCTATCGTGGCTGGCCACGACGGGCGT
TCCTTGCGCAGCTGTGCTCGACGTTGTCACTGAAGCGGGAAGGGACTGGCTGCTATTGGGCGAAGTGCCG
GGGCAGGATCTCCTGTCATCTCACCTTGCTCCTGCCGAGAAAGTATCCATCATGGCTGATGCAATGCGGC
GGCTGCATACGCTTGATCCGGCTACCTGCCCATTCGACCACCAAGCGAAACATCGCATCGAGCGAGCACG
TACTCGGATGGAAGCCGGTCTTGTCGATCAGGATGATCTGGA
