[The description below was written by a language model from this plasmid's Addgene catalogue record.]
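Description:
pCEPYa5neoTET is an episomal mammalian expression plasmid built on the pCEP4.1 backbone (about 9 kb of a total of roughly 10.95 kb). It is propagated in E. coli under ampicillin selection. In mammalian cells, hygromycin selection maintains the plasmid itself. pCEP4-family vectors are generally kept as extrachromosomal episomes through Epstein-Barr virus oriP/EBNA-1 elements, but no feature table is provided, so these parts cannot be confirmed for this construct.

The payload is an approximately 2 kb human insert, Ya5neoTET (also called Alutag or AluYa5tag). It consists of an Alu element of the Ya5 subfamily tagged with a neomycin-resistance retrotransposition indicator cassette. The record does not detail the cassette's architecture or the promoter driving the Alu. The "neoTET" name suggests a neo marker interrupted by a self-splicing Tetrahymena intron, a design commonly used for tagging such elements, but this is an inference from the name. The depositor does state the functional outcome: cells become neomycin (G418) resistant only when the tagged Alu has retrotransposed. The plasmid alone therefore does not confer G418 resistance, and resistant colonies report completed events of transcription, reverse transcription and genomic integration.

The construct is intended for cell-culture assays that measure Alu (SINE) retrotransposition activity and for recovering de novo Alu insertions. Alu elements are non-autonomous and depend on LINE-1 proteins for mobilisation. Such assays therefore usually need a source of L1 activity, which this record does not describe as part of the plasmid.
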