Addgene plasmid #78654: pCEPYa5neoTET
Purpose: Episomal vector containing the tagged Alu for retrotransposition
Depositing lab: Astrid Roy-Engel. Depositing organization: Tulane University. Publication: SINE Retrotransposition: Evaluation of Alu Activity and Recovery of De Novo Inserts. Ade C, Roy-Engel AM. Methods Mol Biol. 2016;1400:183-201. doi: 10.1007/978-1-4939-3372-3_13. PubMed 26895055.
Backbone
  Vector backbone: pCEP4.1
  Backbone manufacturer: Thermo Scientific
  Backbone size w/o insert (bp): 9000
  Total vector size (bp): 10950
  Vector type: Mammalian Expression ; Episomal
  Selectable markers: Neomycin (select with G418), Hygromycin
Growth in bacteria
  Bacterial resistance: Ampicillin, 100 μg/mL
  Growth temperature: 37°C
  Growth strain: DH5alpha
  Copy number: Unknown
Gene/Insert
  Gene/Insert name: Ya5neoTET (alt names: Alutag; AluYa5tag)
  Species: H. sapiens (human)
  Insert size (bp): 2052
Terms and licenses: Academic/Nonprofit Terms; Industry Terms: Not Available to Industry
Depositor comments: Only when the Alu retrotransposes will the cells become neomycin resistant
How to cite: pCEPYa5neoTET was a gift from Astrid Roy-Engel (Addgene plasmid # 78654 ; http://n2t.net/addgene:78654 ; RRID:Addgene_78654)
